>Addgene plasmid #224367 | PT7lacO-His6-IF2 | addgene full sequence | sequence record 443406 | Addgene NGS Result
AAAGCCCGAAAGGAAGCTGAGTTGGCTGCTGCCACCGCTGAGCAATAACTAGCATAACCCCTTGGGGCCT
CTAAACGGGTCTTGAGGGGTTTTTTGCTGAAAGGAGGAACTATATCCGGATTGGCGAATGGG
[124 nt withheld, positions 133-256]
C
[91 nt withheld, positions 258-348]
A
[49 nt withheld, positions 350-398]
CCTTTGACGTTGGAGTCCACGTTCTTT
[37 nt withheld, positions 426-462]
ACCCTATCTCGGTCTATTCTTTTGATTTATAAGGGATTTTGCCGATTTCGGCCTATTGGTTAAAAAATGA
GCTGATTTAACAAAAATTTAACGCGAATTTTAACAAAATATTAACGCTTACAATTTAGGTGGCACTTTTC
GGGGAAATGTGCGCGGAACCCCTATTTGTTTATTTTTCTAAATACATTCAAATATGTATCCGCTCATGAG
ACAATAACCCTGATAAATGCTTCAATAATATTGAAAAAGGAAGAGTATGAGTATTCAACATTTCCGTGTC
GCCCTTATTCCCTTTTTTGCGGCATTTTGCCTTCCTGTTTTTGCTCACCCAGAAACGCTGGTGAAAGTAA
AAGATGCTGAAGATCAGTTGGGTGCACGAGTGGGTTACATCGAACTGGATCTCAACAGCGGTAAGATCCT
TGAGAGTTTTCGCCCCGAAGAACGTTTTCCAATGATGAGCACTTTTAAAGTTCTGCTATGTGGCGCGGTA
TTATCCCGTATTGACGCCGGGCAAGAGCAACTCGGTCGCCGCATACACTATTCTCAGAATGACTTGGTTG
AGTACTCACCAGTCACAGAAAAGCATCTTACGGATGGCATGACAGTAAGAGAATTATGCAGTGCTGCCAT
AACCATGAGTGATAACACTGCGGCCAACTTACTTCTGACAACGATCGGAGGACCGAAGGAGCTAACCGCT
TTTTTGCACAACATGGGGGATCATGTAACTCGCCTTGATCGTTGGGAACCGGAGCTGAATGAAGCCATAC
CAAACGACGAGCGTGACACCACGATGCCTGCAGCAATGGCAACAACGTTGCGCAAACTATTAACTGGCGA
ACTACTTACTCTAGCTTCCCGGCAACAATTAATAGACTGGATGGAGGCGGATAAAGTTGCAGGACCACTT
CTGCGCTCGGCCCTTCCGGCTGGCTGGTTTATTGCTGATAAATCTGGAGCCGGTGAGCGTGGGTCTCGCG
GTATCATTGCAGCACTGGGGCCAGATGGTAAGCCCTCCCGTATCGTAGTTATCTACACGACGGGGAGTCA
GGCAACTATGGATGAACGAAATAGACAGATCGCTGAGATAGGTGCCTCACTGATTAAGCATTGGTAACTG
TCAGACCAAGTTTACTCATATATACTTTAGATTGATTTAAAACTTCATTTTTAATTTAAAAGGATCTAGG
TGAAGATCCTTTTTGATAATCTCATGACCAAAATCCCTTAACGTGAGTTTTCGTTCCACTGAGCGTCAGA
CCCCGTAGAAAAGATCAAAGGATCTTCTTGAGATCCTTTTTTTCTGCGCGTAATCTGCTGCTTGCAAACA
AAAAAACCACCGCTACCAGCGGTGGTTTGTTTGCCGGATCAAGAGCTACCAACTCTTTTTCCGAAGGTAA
CTGGCTTCAGCAGAGCGCAGATACCAAATACTGTCCTTCTAGTGTAGCCGTAGTTAGGCCACCACTTCAA
GAACTCTGTAGCACCGCCTACATACCTCGCTCTGCTAATCCTGTTACCAGTGGCTGCTGCCAGTGGCGAT
AAGTCGTGTCTTACCGGGTTGGACTCAAGACGATAGTTACCGGATAAGGCGCAGCGGTCGGGCTGAACGG
GGGGTTCGTGCACACAGCCCAGCTTGGAGCGAACGACCTACACCGAACTGAGATACCTACAGCGTGAGCT
ATGAGAAAGCGCCACGCTTCCCGAAGGGAGAAAGGCGGACAGGTATCCGGTAAGCGGCAGGGTCGGAACA
GGAGAGCGCACGAGGGAGCTTCCAGGGGGAAACGCCTGGTATCTTTATAGTCCTGTCGGGTTTCGCCACC
TCTGACTTGAGCGTCGATTTTTGTGATGCTCGTCAGGGGGGCGGAGCCTATGGAAAAACGCCAGCAACGC
GGCCTTTTTACGGTTCCTGGCCTTTTGCTGGCCTTTTGCTCACATGTTCTTTCCTGCGTTATCCCCTGAT
TCTGTGGATAACCGTATTACCGCCTTTGAGTGAGCTGATACCGCTCGCCGCAGCCGAACGACCGAGCGCA
GCGAGTCAGTGAGCGAGGAAGCGGAAGAGCGCCTGATGCGGTATTTTCTCCTTACGCATCTGTGCGGTAT
TTCACACCGCAATGGTGCACTCTCAGTACAATCTGCTCTGATGCCGCATAGTTAAGCCAGTATACACTCC
GCTATCGCTACGTGACTGGGTCATGGCTGCGCCCCGACACCCGCCAACACCCGCTGACGCGCCCTGACGG
GCTTGTCTGCTCCCGGCATCCGCTTACAGACAAGCTGTGACCGTCTCCGGGAGCTGCATGTGTCAGAGGT
TTTCACCGTCATCACCGAAACGCGCGAGGCAGCTGCGGTAAAGCTCATCAGCGTGGTCGTGAAGCGATTC
ACAGATGTCTGCCTGTTCATCCGCGTCCAGCTCGTTGAGTTTCTCCAGAAGCGTTAATGTCTGGCTTCTG
ATAAAGCGGGCCATGTTAAGGGCGGTTTTTTCCTGTTTGGTCACTGATGCCTCCGTGTAAGGGGGATTTC
TGTTCATGGGGGTAATGATACCGATGAAACGAGAGAGGATGCTCACGATACGGGTTACTGATGATGAACA
TGCCCGGTTACTGGAACGTTGTGAGGGTAAACAACTGGCGGTATGGATGCGGCGGGACCAGAGAAAAATC
ACTCAGGGTCAATGCCAGCGCTTCGTTAATACAGATGTAGGTGTTCCACAGGGTAGCCAGCAGCATCCTG
CGATGCAGATCCGGAACATAATGGTGCAGGGCGCTGACTTCCGCGTTTCCAGACTTTACGAAACACGGAA
ACCGAAGACCATTCATGTTGTTGCTCAGGTCGCAGACGTTTTGCAGCAGCAGTCGCTTCACGTTCGCTCG
CGTATCGGTGATTCATTCTGCTAACCAGTAAGGCAACCCCGCCAGCCTAGCCGGGTCCTCAACGACAGGA
GCACGATCATGCGCACCCGTGGGGCCGCCATGCCGGCGATAATGGCCTGCTTCTCGCCGAAACGTTTGGT
GGCGGGACCAGTGACGAAGGCTTGAGCGAGGGCGTGCAAGATTCCGAATACCGCAAGCGACAGGCCGATC
ATCGTCGCGCTCCAGCGAAAGCGGTCCTCGCCGAAAATGACCCAGAGCGCTGCCGGCACCTGTCCTACGA
GTTGCATGATAAAGAAGACAGTCATAAGTGCGGCGACGATAGTCATGCCCCGCGCCCACCGGAAGGAGCT
GACTGGGTTGAAGGCTCTCAAGGGCATCGGTCGAGATCCCGGTGCCTAATGAGTGAGCTAACTTACATTA
ATTGCGTTGCGCTCACTGCCCGCTTTCCAGTCGGGAAACCTGTCGTGCCAGCTGCATTAATGAATCGGCC
AACGCGCGGGGAGAGGCGGTTTGCGTATTGGGCGCCAGGGTGGTTTTTCTTTTCACCAGTGAGACGGGCA
ACAGCTGATTGCCCTTCACCGCCTGGCCCTGAGAGAGTTGCAGCAAGCGGTCCACGCTGGTTTGCCCCAG
CAGGCGAAAATCCTGTTTGATGGTGGTTAACGGCGGGATATAACATGAGCTGTCTTCGGTATCGTCGTAT
CCCACTACCGAGATATCCGCACCAACGCGCAGCCCGGACTCGGTAATGGCGCGCATTGCGCCCAGCGCCA
TCTGATCGTTGGCAACCAGCATCGCAGTGGGAACGATGCCCTCATTCAGCATTTGCATGGTTTGTTGAAA
ACCGGACATGGCACTCCAGTCGCCTTCCCGTTCCGCTATCGGCTGAATTTGATTGCGAGTGAGATATTTA
TGCCAGCCAGCCAGACGCAGACGCGCCGAGACAGAACTTAATGGGCCCGCTAACAGCGCGATTTGCTGGT
GACCCAATGCGACCAGATGCTCCACGCCCAGTCGCGTACCGTCTTCATGGGAGAAAATAATACTGTTGAT
GGGTGTCTGGTCAGAGACATCAAGAAATAACGCCGGAACATTAGTGCAGGCAGCTTCCACAGCAATGGCA
TCCTGGTCATCCAGCGGATAGTTAATGATCAGCCCACTGACGCGTTGCGCGAGAAGATTGTGCACCGCCG
CTTTACAGGCTTCGACGCCGCTTCGTTCTACCATCGACACCACCACGCTGGCACCCAGTTGATCGGCGCG
AGATTTAATCGCCGCGACAATTTGCGACGGCGCGTGCAGGGCCAGACTGGAGGTGGCAACGCCAATCAGC
AACGACTGTTTGCCCGCCAGTTGTTGTGCCACGCGGTTGGGAATGTAATTCAGCTCCGCCATCGCCGCTT
CCACTTTTTCCCGCGTTTTCGCAGAAACGTGGCTGGCCTGGTTCACCACGCGGGAAACGGTCTGATAAGA
GACACCGGCATACTCTGCGACATCGTATAACGTTACTGGTTTCACATTCACCACCCTGAATTGACTCTCT
TCCGGGCGCTATCATGCCATACCGCGAAAGGTTTTGCGCCATTCGATGGTGTCCGGGATCTCGACGCTCT
CCCTTATGCGACTCCTGCATTAGGAAGCAGCCCAGTAGTAGGTTGAGGCCGTTGAGCACCGCCGCCGCAA
GGAATGGTGCATGCAAGGAGATGGCGCCCAACAGTCCCCCGGCCACGGGGCCTGCCACCATACCCACGCC
GAAACAAGCGCTCATGAGCCCGAAGTGGCGAGCCCGATCTTCCCCATCGGTGATGTCGGCGATATAGGCG
CCAGCAACCGCACCTGTGGCGCCGGTGATGCCGGCCACGATGCGTCCGGCGTAGAGGATCGAGATCTCGA
TCCCGCGAAATTAATACGACTCACTATAGGGGAATTGTGAGCGGATAACAATTCCCCTCTAGAAATAATT
TTGTTTAACTTTAAGAAGGAGATATACATATGAGAGGATCGCATCACCATCACCATCACGGATCCATGAC
AGATGTAACGATTAAAACGCTGGCCGCAGAGCGACAGACCTCCGTGGAACGCCTGGTACAGCAATTTGCT
GATGCAGGTATCCGGAAGTCTGCTGACGACTCTGTGTCTGCACAAGAGAAACAGACTTTGATTGACCACC
TGAATCAGAAAAATTCAGGCCCGGACAAATTGACGCTGCAACGTAAAACACGCAGCACCCTTAACATTCC
TGGTACCGGTGGAAAAAGCAAATCGGTACAAATCGAAGTCCGCAAGAAACGCACCTTTGTGAAACGCGAT
CCGCAAGAGGCTGAACGCCTTGCAGCGGAAGAGCAAGCGCAGCGTGAAGCGGAAGAGCAAGCCCGTCGTG
AGGCAGAAGAATCGGCTAAACGCGAGGCGCAACAAAAAGCTGAACGTGAGGCCGCAGAACAAGCTAAGCG
TGAAGCTGCTGAACAAGCGAAACGTGAAGCTGCGGAAAAAGACAAAGTGAGCAATCAACAAGACGATATG
ACTAAAAACGCCCAGGCTGAAAAAGCCCGCCGTGAGCAGGAAGCTGCAGAGCTCAAGCGTAAAGCTGAAG
AAGAAGCGCGTCGTAAACTCGAAGAAGAAGCACGTCGCGTTGCTGAAGAAGCACGTCGTATGGCGGAAGA
AAACAAATGGACTGATAACGCGGAACCGACTGAAGATTCCAGCGATTATCACGTCACTACTTCTCAACAT
GCTCGCCAGGCAGAAGACGAAAGCGATCGTGAAGTCGAAGGCGGCCGTGGCCGTGGTCGTAACGCGAAAG
CAGCGCGTCCGAAGAAAGGCAACAAACACGCTGAATCAAAAGCTGATCGTGAAGAAGCACGCGCAGCAGT
ACGTGGCGGTAAAGGCGGAAAACGTAAAGGTTCTTCGCTGCAGCAAGGCTTCCAGAAGCCTGCTCAGGCC
GTTAACCGTGACGTTGTGATCGGCGAAACTATCACCGTTGGCGAACTGGCGAACAAGATGGCGGTTAAAG
GCTCTCAGGTCATCAAAGCGATGATGAAACTGGGCGCAATGGCAACCATCAACCAGGTTATCGATCAGGA
AACCGCACAGCTGGTTGCTGAAGAGATGGGCCATAAAGTTATCCTGCGTCGTGAAAACGAGCTGGAAGAG
GCGGTAATGAGCGACCGTGACACGGGTGCTGCGGCTGAACCGCGCGCGCCGGTTGTGACCATCATGGGTC
ACGTTGACCACGGTAAAACCTCTCTGCTGGACTACATTCGTTCAACGAAAGTGGCCTCTGGCGAAGCGGG
CGGCATTACCCAGCACATTGGTGCATACCACGTTGAAACTGAAAACGGCATGATCACCTTCCTGGACACC
CCGGGGCACGCCGCGTTTACTTCAATGCGTGCTCGTGGTGCGCAGGCAACGGACATCGTAGTCCTGGTTG
TTGCTGCCGACGACGGTGTGATGCCGCAGACCATCGAAGCAATCCAGCACGCGAAAGCGGCGCAGGTACC
GGTGGTGGTTGCAGTGAACAAGATCGATAAACCAGAAGCTGATCCGGATCGCGTTAAGAACGAACTCTCC
CAGTACGGCATCCTGCCGGAAGAGTGGGGCGGTGAAAGCCAGTTCGTACACGTATCTGCGAAAGCGGGTA
CCGGTATCGATGAACTGCTGGACGCTATCCTGCTGCAGGCGGAAGTTCTGGAGCTGAAAGCGGTACGTAA
AGGTATGGCGAGCGGTGCGGTTATCGAATCCTTCCTCGATAAAGGTCGTGGTCCGGTTGCTACCGTTCTG
GTACGTGAAGGTACTCTGCACAAGGGCGATATCGTTCTGTGTGGCTTCGAATACGGTCGTGTTCGTGCGA
TGCGTAACGAACTGGGTCAGGAAGTGCTGGAAGCGGGTCCGTCCATTCCGGTGGAAATCCTCGGCCTGTC
CGGCGTACCGGCTGCGGGTGATGAAGTTACCGTTGTACGTGACGAGAAGAAAGCGCGTGAAGTTGCACTC
TATCGTCAGGGTAAATTCCGCGAAGTTAAACTGGCGCGTCAGCAGAAATCTAAACTCGAGAACATGTTCG
CCAACATGACCGAAGGCGAAGTTCACGAAGTGAATATCGTCCTGAAGGCAGACGTACAGGGTTCTGTCGA
AGCGATCTCCGACTCCTTGCTGAAACTGTCTACTGACGAAGTTAAAGTGAAGATCATCGGTTCTGGCGTA
GGTGGTATCACCGAAACCGACGCCACCCTGGCTGCGGCGTCCAACGCCATCCTGGTTGGCTTTAACGTAC
GTGCTGATGCCTCTGCACGTAAAGTGATTGAAGCGGAAAGCCTGGATCTGCGTTACTACTCCGTCATCTA
TAACCTGATTGACGAAGTGAAAGCGGCGATGAGCGGTATGCTGTCTCCGGAACTGAAACAGCAGATTATC
GGTCTGGCGGAAGTTCGTGACGTGTTCAAATCGCCGAAATTTGGTGCCATCGCAGGCTGTATGGTTACCG
AAGGTGTGGTTAAACGTCACAACCCGATCCGCGTTCTGCGTGACAACGTGGTTATCTACGAAGGCGAGCT
GGAGTCCCTGCGCCGCTTCAAAGATGACGTTAACGAAGTCCGTAACGGTATGGAATGTGGTATCGGCGTT
AAGAACTACAACGACGTCCGCACTGGCGATGTGATCGAAGTATTCGAAATCATCGAGATCCAACGTACCA
TTGCTTAATGAGATCCGGCTGCTAAC
Features (pLannotate 1.2.2; 19 found; start..end, strand, type, name):
     49..96      +  terminator     T7 terminator: transcription terminator for bacteriophage T7 RNA polymerase
    133..561     +  rep_origin     f1 ori (sequence partly withheld): f1 bacteriophage origin of replication; arrow indicates direction of (+) strand synthesis
    614..718     +  promoter       AmpR promoter: bla
    719..1579    +  CDS            AmpR: β-lactamase; bla; confers resistance to ampicillin, carbenicillin, and related antibiotics
   1750..2338    +  rep_origin     ori: high-copy-number ColE1/pMB1/pBR322/pUC origin of replication
   2524..2663    -  misc_feature   bom: basis of mobility region from pBR322
   2765..2956    -  CDS            rop: Rop protein, which maintains plasmids at low copy number; rop
   2973..3353    +  CDS            YPB1_ECOLX: Protein predicted: Swiss-Prot protein existence level 4. From Escherichia coli.
   3425..3716    -  CDS            TcR (fragment): tetracycline efflux protein; tet; confers resistance to tetracycline
   3731..3752    -  protein_bind   CAP binding site: CAP binding activates transcription in the presence of cAMP. E. coli catabolite activator protein
   3765..4847    -  CDS            lacI: lac repressor; lacI; The lac repressor binds to the lac operator to inhibit transcription in E. coli. This inhibition can be relieved by adding lactose or isopropyl-β-D-thiogalactopyranoside (IPTG).
   4848..4925    -  promoter       lacI promoter: lacI
   4933..5212    -  CDS            TcR (fragment): tetracycline efflux protein; tet; confers resistance to tetracycline
   5234..5252    +  promoter       T7 promoter: promoter for bacteriophage T7 RNA polymerase
   5253..5277    +  protein_bind   lac operator: The lac repressor binds to the lac operator to inhibit transcription in E. coli. This inhibition can be relieved by adding lactose or isopropyl-β-D-thiogalactopyranoside (IPTG). lac repressor encoded by lacI
   5292..5314    +  RBS            RBS: efficient ribosome binding site from bacteriophage T7 gene 10 (Olins and Rangwala, 1989)
   5334..5351    +  CDS            7xHis (fragment): 6xHis affinity tag
   5358..8027    +  CDS            infB: IF2_ECOLI - Also known as gicD, ssyG. Experimental evidence at protein level: Swiss-Prot protein existence level 1. One of the essential components for the initiation of protein synthesis. May protect N-formylmethionyl-tRNA(fMet) from spontaneous hydrolysis. Promotes N-formylmethionyl-tRNA(fMet) binding to the 30S pre-initiation complex (PIC) (PubMed:1764105, PubMed:20224578). Also involved in the hydrolysis of GTP during the formation of the 70S ribosomal complex. Upon addition of the 50S ribosomal subunit, IF-1, IF-2 and IF-3 are released leaving the mature 70S translation initiation complex
   8040..41      +  CDS            SET1 (fragment) (across the origin): solubility-enhancement tag derived from T7 phage gene 10B
