[The description below was written by a language model from this plasmid's Addgene catalogue record and pLannotate feature annotations shown in this document.]
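Description:
PT7lacO-His6-IF2 is a bacterial expression plasmid built on the pET21a backbone for producing *E. coli* translation initiation factor IF2 (gene infB) with an N-terminal His6 tag for affinity purification. The sequenced record is about 8 kb. It is propagated in *E. coli* through a ColE1/pBR322-type origin and selected with ampicillin via the β-lactamase gene and its own promoter. The catalogue lists it as high copy, although the feature table also annotates the pBR322 rop gene and bom region, which are normally associated with lower copy number. An f1 phage origin is present as well, along with short tetracycline-resistance fragments that are remnants of the pBR322-derived backbone rather than functional markers.

The expression cassette follows the standard pET layout. A T7 promoter is immediately followed by a lac operator, then the strong ribosome binding site from phage T7 gene 10, the 6xHis coding segment, the full infB open reading frame, and a T7 terminator downstream. A plasmid-borne lacI gene with its native promoter supplies lac repressor, which binds the operator to hold transcription off until an inducer such as IPTG is added. Expression also requires a host that provides T7 RNA polymerase. A short hit to a T7 gene 10B-derived solubility tag spans the sequence origin just after infB; it is probably an annotation of residual vector sequence, and the record does not describe it as part of the product. The depositor notes that genetic stability is better in LacIq strains with glucose in the medium, which suggests that leaky expression is poorly tolerated. The associated publication concerns the One-Pot PURE cell-free protein synthesis system, for which purified IF2 is a component.
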