Addgene plasmid #224367: PT7lacO-His6-IF2
Purpose: Express IF2 protein for his-tagged purification
Depositing lab: Richard Murray. Depositing organization: California Institute of Technology. Publication: Optimizing Protein Production in the One-Pot PURE System: Insights into Reaction Composition and Expression Efficiency. Zhang Y, Deveikis M, Qiu Y, Bjorn L, Martinez ZA, Chou TF, Freemont PS, Murray RM. ACS Synth Biol. 2025 May 16;14(5):1496-1508. doi: 10.1021/acssynbio.4c00779. Epub 2025 Apr 10. PubMed 40209036.
Backbone
  Vector backbone: pET21a
  Vector type: Bacterial Expression
Growth in bacteria
  Bacterial resistance: Ampicillin, 100 μg/mL
  Growth temperature: 37°C
  Growth strain: DH5alpha
  Copy number: High Copy
Gene/Insert
  Gene/Insert name: IF2 (alt name: infB)
  Species: E. coli
  Entrez Gene: infB (a.k.a. b3168, ECK3157, ssyG)
  Tag / fusion protein: His6 (N terminal on insert)
  Cloning method: Gibson Cloning
Terms and licenses: Academic/Nonprofit Terms; Industry Terms: Not Available to Industry
Depositor comments: It is best to grow cells in strains with LacIq and in media supplemented 1% glucose for genetic stability. Please visit https://doi.org/10.1101/2024.06.19.599772 for bioRxiv preprint.
How to cite: PT7lacO-His6-IF2 was a gift from Richard Murray (Addgene plasmid # 224367 ; http://n2t.net/addgene:224367 ; RRID:Addgene_224367)
